Addgene plasmid #243796: TVMV-HRV-3C Proteases-mCherry
Purpose: Encodes for mammalian expression of TVMV and HRV-3C protease inputs. Construct contains a mCherry to indicate successful transfection and full plasmid read-through. Each protein is separated by a P2A self-cleaving sequence.
Depositing lab: Cole DeForest. Depositing organization: University of Washington. Publication: Boolean logic-gated protein presentation through autonomously compiled molecular topology. Gharios R, Ross ML, Li A, Kottantharayil SP, Hoye J, DeForest CA. Nat Chem Biol. 2025 Oct 9. doi: 10.1038/s41589-025-02037-5. PubMed 41068299.
Backbone
  Vector backbone: pcDNA3.1(+)
  Vector type: Mammalian Expression
Growth in bacteria
  Bacterial resistance: Ampicillin, 100 μg/mL
  Growth temperature: 37°C
  Growth strain: DH5alpha
  Copy number: High Copy
Gene/Insert
  Gene/Insert name: TVMV and HRV-3C proteases
  Species: Synthetic
  Cloning method: Restriction Enzyme; 5′ cloning site Unknown (unknown if destroyed)
Terms and licenses: Academic/Nonprofit Terms; Industry Terms: Not Available to Industry
Depositor comments: MGSS- TVMV-GS(x2)-P2A-GS(x2)-HRV-3C-GS(x2)-P2A-GS(x2)-mCherry
How to cite: TVMV-HRV-3C Proteases-mCherry was a gift from Cole DeForest (Addgene plasmid # 243796 ; http://n2t.net/addgene:243796 ; RRID:Addgene_243796)
