[The description below was written by a language model from this plasmid's Addgene catalogue record and pLannotate feature annotations shown in this document.]
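Description:
TVMV-HRV-3C Proteases-mCherry is a mammalian expression plasmid of about 7.5 kb built on the pcDNA3.1(+) backbone. It is propagated in E. coli through a high-copy ColE1/pUC-type origin and selected with ampicillin via the β-lactamase gene and its native promoter. The backbone also carries an f1 phage origin and an SV40 early promoter driving the neomycin/kanamycin phosphotransferase gene with an SV40 polyadenylation signal, a cassette that allows G418 selection of stably transfected mammalian cells. Small annotated fragments (lac promoter/operator, lacI, ble, bom, a short HIV-1 LTR-like match) appear to be backbone remnants or incidental matches rather than functional parts of the design.

The payload is a single synthetic open reading frame transcribed from the CMV immediate-early enhancer/promoter and terminated by the bovine growth hormone poly(A) signal. A T7 promoter lies just upstream of the coding region. According to the depositor, the frame reads, after a short MGSS leader, TVMV protease, P2A, HRV-3C protease, P2A and mCherry, with glycine-serine linkers flanking each P2A. The feature table agrees: the first segment matches the tobacco vein mottling virus NIa protease. The second was annotated by homology to an enterovirus 3C protease, which is consistent with the human rhinovirus 3C enzyme named in the record. Ribosomal skipping at the P2A sequences yields three separate proteins from one transcript. Because mCherry is last, red fluorescence reports both successful transfection and translation through the full cassette.

The construct supplies two orthogonal, sequence-specific proteases as paired inputs in mammalian cells, and the associated work concerns Boolean logic-gated protein presentation.
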