Features (pLannotate 1.2.2; 22 found; start..end, strand, type, name):
     28..80      -  misc_feature   bom (fragment): basis of mobility region from pBR322
    235..614     +  enhancer       CMV enhancer: human cytomegalovirus immediate early enhancer
    615..818     +  promoter       CMV promoter: human cytomegalovirus (CMV) immediate early promoter
    814..847     +  LTR            5' LTR (truncated) (fragment): truncated 5' long terminal repeat (LTR) from HIV-1
    863..881     +  promoter       T7 promoter: promoter for bacteriophage T7 RNA polymerase
    929..1633    +  CDS            POLG_TVMV (fragment): Experimental evidence at protein level: Swiss-Prot protein existence level 1. [Nuclear inclusion protein A]: has RNA-binding and proteolytic activities. From Tobacco vein mottling virus (TVMV).
   1715..2260    +  CDS            POLG_ECHO9 (fragment): Protein inferred from homology: Swiss-Prot protein existence level 3. [Protease 3C]: Major viral protease that mediates proteolytic processing of the polyprotein (By similarity). Cleaves host EIF5B, contributing to host translation shutoff (By similarity). Cleaves also host PABPC1, contributing to host translation shutoff (By similarity). From Echo 9 virus (EV-9) (Coxsackievirus A23).
   2342..3046    +  CDS            mCherry: mCherry is a basic (constitutively fluorescent) red fluorescent protein published in 2004, derived from Discosoma sp.. It is reported to be a very rapidly-maturing monomer with low acid sensitivity.
   3126..3350    +  polyA_signal   bGH poly(A) signal: bovine growth hormone polyadenylation signal
   3354..3375    +  promoter       SV40 promoter (fragment): SV40 enhancer and early promoter
   3396..3824    +  rep_origin     f1 ori (sequence partly withheld): f1 bacteriophage origin of replication; arrow indicates direction of (+) strand synthesis
   3838..4167    +  promoter       SV40 promoter: SV40 enhancer and early promoter
   4234..5025    +  CDS            neo: KKA2_KLEPN - Also known as kan, nptII. Experimental evidence at protein level: Swiss-Prot protein existence level 1. Resistance to kanamycin, neomycin, paromomycin, ribostamycin, butirosin and gentamicin B. From Klebsiella pneumoniae.
   5049..5207    +  CDS            ble (fragment): BLE_KLEPN - Experimental evidence at protein level: Swiss-Prot protein existence level 1. Binding protein with a strong affinity to the bleomycin family of antibiotics. Binds to CL990; an antimitotic-antibiotic compound. From Klebsiella pneumoniae.
   5202..5323    +  polyA_signal   SV40 poly(A) signal: SV40 polyadenylation signal
   5396..5412    -  protein_bind   lac operator: The lac repressor binds to the lac operator to inhibit transcription in E. coli. This inhibition can be relieved by adding lactose or isopropyl-β-D-thiogalactopyranoside (IPTG). lac repressor encoded by lacI
   5420..5450    -  promoter       lac promoter: promoter for the E. coli lac operon
   5465..5486    -  protein_bind   CAP binding site: CAP binding activates transcription in the presence of cAMP. E. coli catabolite activator protein
   5499..5591    -  CDS            lacI (fragment): lac repressor; lacI; The lac repressor binds to the lac operator to inhibit transcription in E. coli. This inhibition can be relieved by adding lactose or isopropyl-β-D-thiogalactopyranoside (IPTG).
   5774..6362    -  rep_origin     ori: high-copy-number ColE1/pMB1/pBR322/pUC origin of replication
   6533..7393    -  CDS            AmpR: β-lactamase; bla; confers resistance to ampicillin, carbenicillin, and related antibiotics
   7394..7498    -  promoter       AmpR promoter: bla
>Addgene plasmid #243796 | TVMV-HRV-3C Proteases-mCherry | addgene full sequence | sequence record 489527 | Addgene NGS Result
GACGGATCGGGAGATCTCCCGATCCCCTATGGTGCACTCTCAGTACAATCTGCTCTGATGCCGCATAGTT
AAGCCAGTATCTGCTCCCTGCTTGTGTGTTGGAGGTCGCTGAGTAGTGCGCGAGCAAAATTTAAGCTACA
ACAAGGCAAGGCTTGACCGACAATTGCATGAAGAATCTGCTTAGGGTTAGGCGTTTTGCGCTGCTTCGCG
ATGTACGGGCCAGATATACGCGTTGACATTGATTATTGACTAGTTATTAATAGTAATCAATTACGGGGTC
ATTAGTTCATAGCCCATATATGGAGTTCCGCGTTACATAACTTACGGTAAATGGCCCGCCTGGCTGACCG
CCCAACGACCCCCGCCCATTGACGTCAATAATGACGTATGTTCCCATAGTAACGCCAATAGGGACTTTCC
ATTGACGTCAATGGGTGGAGTATTTACGGTAAACTGCCCACTTGGCAGTACATCAAGTGTATCATATGCC
AAGTACGCCCCCTATTGACGTCAATGACGGTAAATGGCCCGCCTGGCATTATGCCCAGTACATGACCTTA
TGGGACTTTCCTACTTGGCAGTACATCTACGTATTAGTCATCGCTATTACCATGGTGATGCGGTTTTGGC
AGTACATCAATGGGCGTGGATAGCGGTTTGACTCACGGGGATTTCCAAGTCTCCACCCCATTGACGTCAA
TGGGAGTTTGTTTTGGCACCAAAATCAACGGGACTTTCCAAAATGTCGTAACAACTCCGCCCCATTGACG
CAAATGGGCGGTAGGCGTGTACGGTGGGAGGTCTATATAAGCAGAGCTCTCTGGCTAACTAGAGAACCCA
CTGCTTACTGGCTTATCGAAATTAATACGACTCACTATAGGGAGACCCAAGCTGGCTAGCGTTTAAACTT
AAGCTTATGGGCTCCTCTAGCAAGGCTCTGCTGAAAGGAGTGCGGGATTTCAACCCCATCAGCGCATGCG
TGTGCCTGCTGGAGAACAGCTCTGACGGACACTCTGAAAGACTCTTCGGCATCGGCTTCGGCCCTTACAT
CATCGCCAATCAGCACCTTTTCCGGAGAAACAACGGCGAGCTGACAATCAAGACCATGCACGGAGAGTTC
AAGGTGAAGAATAGTACACAGCTGCAGATGAAACCCGTTGAGGGACGGGACATCATCGTGATCAAGATGG
CTAAGGACTTCCCTCCATTCCCCCAGAAACTGAAGTTCCGGCAGCCTACCATCAAGGATAGAGTGTGTAT
GGTGAGCACCAACTTCCAGCAGAAGAGCGTATCCAGCCTGGTGTCCGAAAGCAGTCACATCGTGCATAAG
GAAGACACCTCCTTCTGGCAGCACTGGATCACCACCAAGGACGGACAATGTGGCTCTCCTCTGGTGAGCA
TCATTGACGGCAACATCCTGGGCATCCACTCTCTCACACATACCACAAATGGGAGCAACTACTTCGTGGA
GTTCCCTGAAAAGTTTGTGGCCACGTACCTGGATGCCGCTGACGGCTGGTGCAAGAATTGGAAGTTCAAC
GCCGATAAGATCAGCTGGGGCAGCTTCACCCTGGTGGAGGATGCCCCTGAGGATGACTTCATGGCCAAGA
AGACCGTCGCCGCCATCATGGACGGTAGCGGCAGCGCCACAAACTTCAGCCTCCTCAAGCAGGCTGGGGA
CGTTGAGGAGAACCCTGGCCCCGGCTCCGGCTCTGGACCTAACACCGAGTTCGCCCTGAGCCTACTGAGA
AAGAACATCATGACCATCACCACCAGCAAGGGCGAGTTCACCGGCCTGGGCATCCACGACAGAGTGTGCG
TGATCCCCACCCATGCCCAGCCGGGAGATGATGTGTTGGTGAACGGCCAAAAAATCCGGGTGAAGGACAA
GTACAAGCTGGTGGACCCTGAAAACATCAACCTGGAACTGACCGTGCTGACACTGGATCGGAATGAAAAA
TTTCGAGACATCAGAGGCTTTATCTCTGAGGACCTGGAAGGCGTCGACGCCACACTGGTGGTCCACAGCA
ACAACTTTACAAATACCATCTTGGAGGTGGGCCCTGTGACCATGGCTGGCCTGATCAACCTGTCTAGCAC
ACCTACAAACAGAATGATCCGATACGACTACGCCACAAAAACCGGCCAGTGTGGCGGAGTGCTGTGCGCC
ACTGGCAAAATTTTCGGCATTCACGTGGGAGGCAATGGCAGACAGGGCTTCTCTGCCCAGCTGAAGAAGC
AGTACTTCGTGGAAAAGCAGGGCTCCGGCAGTGCCACAAATTTCAGCCTGCTGAAGCAGGCCGGCGACGT
GGAAGAGAACCCTGGCCCCGGGAGCGGCTCCGTGAGCAAGGGCGAGGAAGATAACATGGCTATCATCAAG
GAGTTCATGAGATTCAAGGTGCACATGGAAGGCAGCGTGAACGGTCACGAGTTTGAGATCGAGGGCGAAG
GCGAAGGCAGACCCTACGAGGGAACACAGACCGCCAAGCTGAAAGTGACAAAGGGCGGACCTCTGCCATT
CGCCTGGGACATCCTGAGCCCTCAGTTCATGTATGGCAGCAAGGCATATGTGAAGCACCCCGCCGATATC
CCTGACTACCTGAAACTGTCTTTTCCTGAGGGATTCAAGTGGGAGCGTGTGATGAACTTCGAGGACGGCG
GGGTCGTGACCGTGACCCAGGACAGCTCCCTCCAGGACGGCGAGTTCATCTACAAGGTGAAGCTGAGGGG
CACAAACTTCCCCTCTGACGGCCCCGTGATGCAGAAGAAAACAATGGGCTGGGAGGCCAGCTCAGAAAGA
ATGTACCCTGAGGACGGAGCCCTGAAAGGCGAAATCAAACAAAGACTGAAGCTGAAGGATGGAGGCCACT
ACGACGCCGAAGTCAAGACAACCTACAAGGCCAAAAAGCCTGTGCAGCTGCCTGGCGCCTACAACGTGAA
TATCAAGCTGGACATCACCTCCCACAACGAGGACTACACCATCGTGGAGCAGTACGAGCGGGCCGAGGGC
AGACACAGCACCGGCGGCATGGACGAGCTGTACAAGTGAGAATTCTGCAGATATCCAGCACAGTGGCGGC
CGCTCGAGTCTAGAGGGCCCGTTTAAACCCGCTGATCAGCCTCGACTGTGCCTTCTAGTTGCCAGCCATC
TGTTGTTTGCCCCTCCCCCGTGCCTTCCTTGACCCTGGAAGGTGCCACTCCCACTGTCCTTTCCTAATAA
AATGAGGAAATTGCATCGCATTGTCTGAGTAGGTGTCATTCTATTCTGGGGGGTGGGGTGGGGCAGGACA
GCAAGGGGGAGGATTGGGAAGACAATAGCAGGCATGCTGGGGATGCGGTGGGCTCTATGGCTTCTGAGGC
GGAAAGAACCAGCTGGGGCTCTAGGGGGTATCCCC
[124 nt withheld, positions 3396-3519]
C
[91 nt withheld, positions 3521-3611]
A
[49 nt withheld, positions 3613-3661]
CCTTTGACGTTGGAGTCCACGTTCTTT
[37 nt withheld, positions 3689-3725]
ACCCTATCTCGGTCTATTCTTTTGATTTATAAGGGATTTTGCCGATTTCGGCCTATTGGTTAAAAAATGA
GCTGATTTAACAAAAATTTAACGCGAATTAATTCTGTGGAATGTGTGTCAGTTAGGGTGTGGAAAGTCCC
CAGGCTCCCCAGCAGGCAGAAGTATGCAAAGCATGCATCTCAATTAGTCAGCAACCAGGTGTGGAAAGTC
CCCAGGCTCCCCAGCAGGCAGAAGTATGCAAAGCATGCATCTCAATTAGTCAGCAACCATAGTCCCGCCC
CTAACTCCGCCCATCCCGCCCCTAACTCCGCCCAGTTCCGCCCATTCTCCGCCCCATGGCTGACTAATTT
TTTTTATTTATGCAGAGGCCGAGGCCGCCTCTGCCTCTGAGCTATTCCAGAAGTAGTGAGGAGGCTTTTT
TGGAGGCCTAGGCTTTTGCAAAAAGCTCCCGGGAGCTTGTATATCCATTTTCGGATCTGATCAAGAGACA
GGATGAGGATCGTTTCGCATGATTGAACAAGATGGATTGCACGCAGGTTCTCCGGCCGCTTGGGTGGAGA
GGCTATTCGGCTATGACTGGGCACAACAGACAATCGGCTGCTCTGATGCCGCCGTGTTCCGGCTGTCAGC
GCAGGGGCGCCCGGTTCTTTTTGTCAAGACCGACCTGTCCGGTGCCCTGAATGAACTGCAGGACGAGGCA
GCGCGGCTATCGTGGCTGGCCACGACGGGCGTTCCTTGCGCAGCTGTGCTCGACGTTGTCACTGAAGCGG
GAAGGGACTGGCTGCTATTGGGCGAAGTGCCGGGGCAGGATCTCCTGTCATCTCACCTTGCTCCTGCCGA
GAAAGTATCCATCATGGCTGATGCAATGCGGCGGCTGCATACGCTTGATCCGGCTACCTGCCCATTCGAC
CACCAAGCGAAACATCGCATCGAGCGAGCACGTACTCGGATGGAAGCCGGTCTTGTCGATCAGGATGATC
TGGACGAAGAGCATCAGGGGCTCGCGCCAGCCGAACTGTTCGCCAGGCTCAAGGCGCGCATGCCCGACGG
CGAGGATCTCGTCGTGACCCATGGCGATGCCTGCTTGCCGAATATCATGGTGGAAAATGGCCGCTTTTCT
GGATTCATCGACTGTGGCCGGCTGGGTGTGGCGGACCGCTATCAGGACATAGCGTTGGCTACCCGTGATA
TTGCTGAAGAGCTTGGCGGCGAATGGGCTGACCGCTTCCTCGTGCTTTACGGTATCGCCGCTCCCGATTC
GCAGCGCATCGCCTTCTATCGCCTTCTTGACGAGTTCTTCTGAGCGGGACTCTGGGGTTCGAAATGACCG
ACCAAGCGACGCCCAACCTGCCATCACGAGATTTCGATTCCACCGCCGCCTTCTATGAAAGGTTGGGCTT
CGGAATCGTTTTCCGGGACGCCGGCTGGATGATCCTCCAGCGCGGGGATCTCATGCTGGAGTTCTTCGCC
CACCCCAACTTGTTTATTGCAGCTTATAATGGTTACAAATAAAGCAATAGCATCACAAATTTCACAAATA
AAGCATTTTTTTCACTGCATTCTAGTTGTGGTTTGTCCAAACTCATCAATGTATCTTATCATGTCTGTAT
ACCGTCGACCTCTAGCTAGAGCTTGGCGTAATCATGGTCATAGCTGTTTCCTGTGTGAAATTGTTATCCG
CTCACAATTCCACACAACATACGAGCCGGAAGCATAAAGTGTAAAGCCTGGGGTGCCTAATGAGTGAGCT
AACTCACATTAATTGCGTTGCGCTCACTGCCCGCTTTCCAGTCGGGAAACCTGTCGTGCCAGCTGCATTA
ATGAATCGGCCAACGCGCGGGGAGAGGCGGTTTGCGTATTGGGCGCTCTTCCGCTTCCTCGCTCACTGAC
TCGCTGCGCTCGGTCGTTCGGCTGCGGCGAGCGGTATCAGCTCACTCAAAGGCGGTAATACGGTTATCCA
CAGAATCAGGGGATAACGCAGGAAAGAACATGTGAGCAAAAGGCCAGCAAAAGGCCAGGAACCGTAAAAA
GGCCGCGTTGCTGGCGTTTTTCCATAGGCTCCGCCCCCCTGACGAGCATCACAAAAATCGACGCTCAAGT
CAGAGGTGGCGAAACCCGACAGGACTATAAAGATACCAGGCGTTTCCCCCTGGAAGCTCCCTCGTGCGCT
CTCCTGTTCCGACCCTGCCGCTTACCGGATACCTGTCCGCCTTTCTCCCTTCGGGAAGCGTGGCGCTTTC
TCATAGCTCACGCTGTAGGTATCTCAGTTCGGTGTAGGTCGTTCGCTCCAAGCTGGGCTGTGTGCACGAA
CCCCCCGTTCAGCCCGACCGCTGCGCCTTATCCGGTAACTATCGTCTTGAGTCCAACCCGGTAAGACACG
ACTTATCGCCACTGGCAGCAGCCACTGGTAACAGGATTAGCAGAGCGAGGTATGTAGGCGGTGCTACAGA
GTTCTTGAAGTGGTGGCCTAACTACGGCTACACTAGAAGAACAGTATTTGGTATCTGCGCTCTGCTGAAG
CCAGTTACCTTCGGAAAAAGAGTTGGTAGCTCTTGATCCGGCAAACAAACCACCGCTGGTAGCGGTGGTT
TTTTTGTTTGCAAGCAGCAGATTACGCGCAGAAAAAAAGGATCTCAAGAAGATCCTTTGATCTTTTCTAC
GGGGTCTGACGCTCAGTGGAACGAAAACTCACGTTAAGGGATTTTGGTCATGAGATTATCAAAAAGGATC
TTCACCTAGATCCTTTTAAATTAAAAATGAAGTTTTAAATCAATCTAAAGTATATATGAGTAAACTTGGT
CTGACAGTTACCAATGCTTAATCAGTGAGGCACCTATCTCAGCGATCTGTCTATTTCGTTCATCCATAGT
TGCCTGACTCCCCGTCGTGTAGATAACTACGATACGGGAGGGCTTACCATCTGGCCCCAGTGCTGCAATG
ATACCGCGAGACCCACGCTCACCGGCTCCAGATTTATCAGCAATAAACCAGCCAGCCGGAAGGGCCGAGC
GCAGAAGTGGTCCTGCAACTTTATCCGCCTCCATCCAGTCTATTAATTGTTGCCGGGAAGCTAGAGTAAG
TAGTTCGCCAGTTAATAGTTTGCGCAACGTTGTTGCCATTGCTACAGGCATCGTGGTGTCACGCTCGTCG
TTTGGTATGGCTTCATTCAGCTCCGGTTCCCAACGATCAAGGCGAGTTACATGATCCCCCATGTTGTGCA
AAAAAGCGGTTAGCTCCTTCGGTCCTCCGATCGTTGTCAGAAGTAAGTTGGCCGCAGTGTTATCACTCAT
GGTTATGGCAGCACTGCATAATTCTCTTACTGTCATGCCATCCGTAAGATGCTTTTCTGTGACTGGTGAG
TACTCAACCAAGTCATTCTGAGAATAGTGTATGCGGCGACCGAGTTGCTCTTGCCCGGCGTCAATACGGG
ATAATACCGCGCCACATAGCAGAACTTTAAAAGTGCTCATCATTGGAAAACGTTCTTCGGGGCGAAAACT
CTCAAGGATCTTACCGCTGTTGAGATCCAGTTCGATGTAACCCACTCGTGCACCCAACTGATCTTCAGCA
TCTTTTACTTTCACCAGCGTTTCTGGGTGAGCAAAAACAGGAAGGCAAAATGCCGCAAAAAAGGGAATAA
GGGCGACACGGAAATGTTGAATACTCATACTCTTCCTTTTTCAATATTATTGAAGCATTTATCAGGGTTA
TTGTCTCATGAGCGGATACATATTTGAATGTATTTAGAAAAATAAACAAATAGGGGTTCCGCGCACATTT
CCCCGAAAAGTGCCACCTGACGTC
